>Addgene plasmid #12620 | pET-21a(+)-HP RecR | depositor full sequence | sequence record 7379 | Author sequence
ATCCGGATATAGTTCCTCCTTTCAGCAAAAAACCCCTCAAGACCCGTTTAGAGGCCCCAAGGGGTTATGC
TAGTTATTGCTCAGCGGTGGCAGCAGCCAACTCAGCTTCCTTTCGGGCTTTGTTAGCAGCCGGATCTCAG
TGGTGGTGGTGGTGGTGCTCGAGTGCTTTGATCCTTGAATTAAACGCCCTTGAGAGCGAAACTGAGTCAA
TGTTTTCAAAATTCACTCCAGTAGGCACGCCTTGAGCGATTTTAGTGAAAGTGAGGTGGAAATGCTGTAA
TTTGTCTTCAATATAAAGCATTAGAGAATCATTAGCTAAAGTGGGAGGGAAAGCAAAAATGATTTCTTTA
ATGTTTTCTTCAATCAGGCGTTTTTCTAGGGCGTTAAAATCCACTTCTTCTATGGAGTTTAACACATAAT
AGCGCCCTAAAAAATCCTTTAAATCTTCTAAAATAAACACATCTCTTGGGTGTAAAACCATGCAAAGCTG
AGAATTTTGTCGGCTTTCATCAGAGCAAATCTCACAAACCTCACTCTCGCTGAGCGCGTTACAAGATGAA
CATGTTTTAAGGTTTTCTAGGGCGTTCTCTAAAGCGTGCGTGATTTTTAGCGCCAGATAGGGGTTTTCTA
AACCCAAATGATACGCCATTTTAAAGGCGGACTTTTTACCCACATTGGGGATTTTTTCTAAACAATCCAC
TAAATTTAAAAAGTGATTCAAGCTGTTTTTATAAGTATTCATATGTATATCTCCTTCTTAAAGTTAAACA
AAATTATTTCTAGAGGGGAATTGTTATCCGCTCACAATTCCCCTATAGTGAGTCGTATTAATTTCGCGGG
ATCGAGATCTCGATCCTCTACGCCGGACGCATCGTGGCCGGCATCACCGGCGCCACAGGTGCGGTTGCTG
GCGCCTATATCGCCGACATCACCGATGGGGAAGATCGGGCTCGCCACTTCGGGCTCATGAGCGCTTGTTT
CGGCGTGGGTATGGTGGCAGGCCCCGTGGCCGGGGGACTGTTGGGCGCCATCTCCTTGCATGCACCATTC
CTTGCGGCGGCGGTGCTCAACGGCCTCAACCTACTACTGGGCTGCTTCCTAATGCAGGAGTCGCATAAGG
GAGAGCGTCGAGATCCCGGACACCATCGAATGGCGCAAAACCTTTCGCGGTATGGCATGATAGCGCCCGG
AAGAGAGTCAATTCAGGGTGGTGAATGTGAAACCAGTAACGTTATACGATGTCGCAGAGTATGCCGGTGT
CTCTTATCAGACCGTTTCCCGCGTGGTGAACCAGGCCAGCCACGTTTCTGCGAAAACGCGGGAAAAAGTG
GAAGCGGCGATGGCGGAGCTGAATTACATTCCCAACCGCGTGGCACAACAACTGGCGGGCAAACAGTCGT
TGCTGATTGGCGTTGCCACCTCCAGTCTGGCCCTGCACGCGCCGTCGCAAATTGTCGCGGCGATTAAATC
TCGCGCCGATCAACTGGGTGCCAGCGTGGTGGTGTCGATGGTAGAACGAAGCGGCGTCGAAGCCTGTAAA
GCGGCGGTGCACAATCTTCTCGCGCAACGCGTCAGTGGGCTGATCATTAACTATCCGCTGGATGACCAGG
ATGCCATTGCTGTGGAAGCTGCCTGCACTAATGTTCCGGCGTTATTTCTTGATGTCTCTGACCAGACACC
CATCAACAGTATTATTTTCTCCCATGAAGACGGTACGCGACTGGGCGTGGAGCATCTGGTCGCATTGGGT
CACCAGCAAATCGCGCTGTTAGCGGGCCCATTAAGTTCTGTCTCGGCGCGTCTGCGTCTGGCTGGCTGGC
ATAAATATCTCACTCGCAATCAAATTCAGCCGATAGCGGAACGGGAAGGCGACTGGAGTGCCATGTCCGG
TTTTCAACAAACCATGCAAATGCTGAATGAGGGCATCGTTCCCACTGCGATGCTGGTTGCCAACGATCAG
ATGGCGCTGGGCGCAATGCGCGCCATTACCGAGTCCGGGCTGCGCGTTGGTGCGGATATCTCGGTAGTGG
GATACGACGATACCGAAGACAGCTCATGTTATATCCCGCCGTTAACCACCATCAAACAGGATTTTCGCCT
GCTGGGGCAAACCAGCGTGGACCGCTTGCTGCAACTCTCTCAGGGCCAGGCGGTGAAGGGCAATCAGCTG
TTGCCCGTCTCACTGGTGAAAAGAAAAACCACCCTGGCGCCCAATACGCAAACCGCCTCTCCCCGCGCGT
TGGCCGATTCATTAATGCAGCTGGCACGACAGGTTTCCCGACTGGAAAGCGGGCAGTGAGCGCAACGCAA
TTAATGTAAGTTAGCTCACTCATTAGGCACCGGGATCTCGACCGATGCCCTTGAGAGCCTTCAACCCAGT
CAGCTCCTTCCGGTGGGCGCGGGGCATGACTATCGTCGCCGCACTTATGACTGTCTTCTTTATCATGCAA
CTCGTAGGACAGGTGCCGGCAGCGCTCTGGGTCATTTTCGGCGAGGACCGCTTTCGCTGGAGCGCGACGA
TGATCGGCCTGTCGCTTGCGGTATTCGGAATCTTGCACGCCCTCGCTCAAGCCTTCGTCACTGGTCCCGC
CACCAAACGTTTCGGCGAGAAGCAGGCCATTATCGCCGGCATGGCGGCCCCACGGGTGCGCATGATCGTG
CTCCTGTCGTTGAGGACCCGGCTAGGCTGGCGGGGTTGCCTTACTGGTTAGCAGAATGAATCACCGATAC
GCGAGCGAACGTGAAGCGACTGCTGCTGCAAAACGTCTGCGACCTGAGCAACAACATGAATGGTCTTCGG
TTTCCGTGTTTCGTAAAGTCTGGAAACGCGGAAGTCAGCGCCCTGCACCATTATGTTCCGGATCTGCATC
GCAGGATGCTGCTGGCTACCCTGTGGAACACCTACATCTGTATTAACGAAGCGCTGGCATTGACCCTGAG
TGATTTTTCTCTGGTCCCGCCGCATCCATACCGCCAGTTGTTTACCCTCACAACGTTCCAGTAACCGGGC
ATGTTCATCATCAGTAACCCGTATCGTGAGCATCCTCTCTCGTTTCATCGGTATCATTACCCCCATGAAC
AGAAATCCCCCTTACACGGAGGCATCAGTGACCAAACAGGAAAAAACCGCCCTTAACATGGCCCGCTTTA
TCAGAAGCCAGACATTAACGCTTCTGGAGAAACTCAACGAGCTGGACGCGGATGAACAGGCAGACATCTG
TGAATCGCTTCACGACCACGCTGATGAGCTTTACCGCAGCTGCCTCGCGCGTTTCGGTGATGACGGTGAA
AACCTCTGACACATGCAGCTCCCGGAGACGGTCACAGCTTGTCTGTAAGCGGATGCCGGGAGCAGACAAG
CCCGTCAGGGCGCGTCAGCGGGTGTTGGCGGGTGTCGGGGCGCAGCCATGACCCAGTCACGTAGCGATAG
CGGAGTGTATACTGGCTTAACTATGCGGCATCAGAGCAGATTGTACTGAGAGTGCACCATATATGCGGTG
TGAAATACCGCACAGATGCGTAAGGAGAAAATACCGCATCAGGCGCTCTTCCGCTTCCTCGCTCACTGAC
TCGCTGCGCTCGGTCGTTCGGCTGCGGCGAGCGGTATCAGCTCACTCAAAGGCGGTAATACGGTTATCCA
CAGAATCAGGGGATAACGCAGGAAAGAACATGTGAGCAAAAGGCCAGCAAAAGGCCAGGAACCGTAAAAA
GGCCGCGTTGCTGGCGTTTTTCCATAGGCTCCGCCCCCCTGACGAGCATCACAAAAATCGACGCTCAAGT
CAGAGGTGGCGAAACCCGACAGGACTATAAAGATACCAGGCGTTTCCCCCTGGAAGCTCCCTCGTGCGCT
CTCCTGTTCCGACCCTGCCGCTTACCGGATACCTGTCCGCCTTTCTCCCTTCGGGAAGCGTGGCGCTTTC
TCATAGCTCACGCTGTAGGTATCTCAGTTCGGTGTAGGTCGTTCGCTCCAAGCTGGGCTGTGTGCACGAA
CCCCCCGTTCAGCCCGACCGCTGCGCCTTATCCGGTAACTATCGTCTTGAGTCCAACCCGGTAAGACACG
ACTTATCGCCACTGGCAGCAGCCACTGGTAACAGGATTAGCAGAGCGAGGTATGTAGGCGGTGCTACAGA
GTTCTTGAAGTGGTGGCCTAACTACGGCTACACTAGAAGGACAGTATTTGGTATCTGCGCTCTGCTGAAG
CCAGTTACCTTCGGAAAAAGAGTTGGTAGCTCTTGATCCGGCAAACAAACCACCGCTGGTAGCGGTGGTT
TTTTTGTTTGCAAGCAGCAGATTACGCGCAGAAAAAAAGGATCTCAAGAAGATCCTTTGATCTTTTCTAC
GGGGTCTGACGCTCAGTGGAACGAAAACTCACGTTAAGGGATTTTGGTCATGAGATTATCAAAAAGGATC
TTCACCTAGATCCTTTTAAATTAAAAATGAAGTTTTAAATCAATCTAAAGTATATATGAGTAAACTTGGT
CTGACAGTTACCAATGCTTAATCAGTGAGGCACCTATCTCAGCGATCTGTCTATTTCGTTCATCCATAGT
TGCCTGACTCCCCGTCGTGTAGATAACTACGATACGGGAGGGCTTACCATCTGGCCCCAGTGCTGCAATG
ATACCGCGAGACCCACGCTCACCGGCTCCAGATTTATCAGCAATAAACCAGCCAGCCGGAAGGGCCGAGC
GCAGAAGTGGTCCTGCAACTTTATCCGCCTCCATCCAGTCTATTAATTGTTGCCGGGAAGCTAGAGTAAG
TAGTTCGCCAGTTAATAGTTTGCGCAACGTTGTTGCCATTGCTGCAGGCATCGTGGTGTCACGCTCGTCG
TTTGGTATGGCTTCATTCAGCTCCGGTTCCCAACGATCAAGGCGAGTTACATGATCCCCCATGTTGTGCA
AAAAAGCGGTTAGCTCCTTCGGTCCTCCGATCGTTGTCAGAAGTAAGTTGGCCGCAGTGTTATCACTCAT
GGTTATGGCAGCACTGCATAATTCTCTTACTGTCATGCCATCCGTAAGATGCTTTTCTGTGACTGGTGAG
TACTCAACCAAGTCATTCTGAGAATAGTGTATGCGGCGACCGAGTTGCTCTTGCCCGGCGTCAATACGGG
ATAATACCGCGCCACATAGCAGAACTTTAAAAGTGCTCATCATTGGAAAACGTTCTTCGGGGCGAAAACT
CTCAAGGATCTTACCGCTGTTGAGATCCAGTTCGATGTAACCCACTCGTGCACCCAACTGATCTTCAGCA
TCTTTTACTTTCACCAGCGTTTCTGGGTGAGCAAAAACAGGAAGGCAAAATGCCGCAAAAAAGGGAATAA
GGGCGACACGGAAATGTTGAATACTCATACTCTTCCTTTTTCAATATTATTGAAGCATTTATCAGGGTTA
TTGTCTCATGAGCGGATACATATTTGAATGTATTTAGAAAAATAAACAAATAGGGGTTCCGCGCACATTT
CCCCGAAAAGTGCCACCTGAAATTGTAAACGTTAATATTTTGTTAAAATTCGCGTTAAATTTTTGTTAAA
TCAGCTCATTTTTTAACCAATAGGCCGAAATCGGCAAAATCCCTTATAAATCAAAAGAATAGACCGAGAT
AGGGT
[37 nt withheld, positions 5606-5642]
AAAGAACGTGGACTCCAACGTCAAAGG
[49 nt withheld, positions 5670-5718]
T
[91 nt withheld, positions 5720-5810]
G
[124 nt withheld, positions 5812-5935]
CCCATTCGCCA
Features (pLannotate 1.2.2; 19 found; start..end, strand, type, name):
     26..73      -  terminator     T7 terminator: transcription terminator for bacteriophage T7 RNA polymerase
     81..130     -  CDS            SET1 (fragment): solubility-enhancement tag derived from T7 phage gene 10B
    140..157     -  CDS            9xHis (fragment): 9xHis affinity tag
    164..742     -  CDS            recR: RECR_HELP2 - Protein inferred from homology: Swiss-Prot protein existence level 3. May play a role in DNA repair. It seems to be involved in an RecBC-independent recombinational process of DNA repair. It may act with RecF and RecO. From Helicobacter pylori (strain P12).
    750..772     -  RBS            RBS: efficient ribosome binding site from bacteriophage T7 gene 10 (Olins and Rangwala, 1989)
    787..811     -  protein_bind   lac operator: The lac repressor binds to the lac operator to inhibit transcription in E. coli. This inhibition can be relieved by adding lactose or isopropyl-β-D-thiogalactopyranoside (IPTG). lac repressor encoded by lacI
    812..830     -  promoter       T7 promoter: promoter for bacteriophage T7 RNA polymerase
    852..1131    +  CDS            TcR (fragment): tetracycline efflux protein; tet; confers resistance to tetracycline
   1139..1216    +  promoter       lacI promoter: lacI
   1217..2299    +  CDS            lacI: lac repressor; lacI; The lac repressor binds to the lac operator to inhibit transcription in E. coli. This inhibition can be relieved by adding lactose or isopropyl-β-D-thiogalactopyranoside (IPTG).
   2312..2333    +  protein_bind   CAP binding site: CAP binding activates transcription in the presence of cAMP. E. coli catabolite activator protein
   2348..2639    +  CDS            TcR (fragment): tetracycline efflux protein; tet; confers resistance to tetracycline
   2711..3091    -  CDS            YPB1_ECOLX: Protein predicted: Swiss-Prot protein existence level 4. From Escherichia coli.
   3108..3299    +  CDS            rop: Rop protein, which maintains plasmids at low copy number; rop
   3401..3543    +  misc_feature   bom: basis of mobility region from pBR322
   3729..4317    -  rep_origin     ori: high-copy-number ColE1/pMB1/pBR322/pUC origin of replication
   4488..5348    -  CDS            AmpR: β-lactamase; bla; confers resistance to ampicillin, carbenicillin, and related antibiotics
   5349..5453    -  promoter       AmpR promoter: bla
   5480..5935    -  rep_origin     f1 ori (sequence partly withheld): f1 bacteriophage origin of replication; arrow indicates direction of (+) strand synthesis
