[The description below was written by a language model from this plasmid's Addgene catalogue record and pLannotate feature annotations shown in this document.]
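Description:
pET-21a(+)-HP RecR is a bacterial expression plasmid built on the Novagen pET-21a(+) backbone and carrying the recR gene (HP0925) of Helicobacter pylori. The 579 bp coding sequence was inserted between the NdeI and XhoI sites, which places it in frame with the backbone-encoded C-terminal His tag used for metal-affinity purification. The annotated full sequence (about 5.9 kb) shows recR immediately followed by the histidine codons. The software labels these as a fragment of a longer 9xHis tag, but at 18 nt they correspond to a six-histidine tag.

Expression follows the standard pET arrangement. A T7 promoter with an adjacent lac operator drives transcription, a phage T7 gene 10 ribosome binding site directs translation, and a T7 terminator closes the unit. The plasmid also carries lacI under its own promoter, so the repressor keeps the cassette silent until IPTG is added. Production requires a host that supplies T7 RNA polymerase. The DH5alpha strain listed in the record serves for propagation only.

Replication relies on a pBR322-type ColE1/pMB1 origin accompanied by rop and the bom region, consistent with the low copy number given in the record. An f1 origin allows single-stranded DNA production, and selection is by ampicillin through the bla gene and its promoter. The short TcR fragments, the "SET1" fragment near the terminator and the predicted E. coli open reading frame are backbone remnants or annotation matches, not functional parts.

The associated publication concerns the ring-shaped architecture of RecR and its role in homologous recombinational DNA repair, which suggests the plasmid was made to overproduce recombinant H. pylori RecR for purification and structural or biochemical study.
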