Addgene plasmid #12620: pET-21a(+)-HP RecR
Depositing lab: SeWon Suh. Depositing organization: Seoul National University. Publication: Ring-shaped architecture of RecR: implications for its role in homologous recombinational DNA repair. Lee BI, Kim KH, Park SJ, Eom SH, Song HK, Suh SW. EMBO J. 2004 May 19. 23(10):2029-38. 10.1038/sj.emboj.7600222 PubMed 15116069.
Backbone
  Vector backbone: pET21a(+)
  Backbone manufacturer: Novagen
  Backbone size w/o insert (bp): 5443
  Vector type: Bacterial Expression
Growth in bacteria
  Bacterial resistance: Ampicillin, 100 μg/mL
  Growth temperature: 37°C
  Growth strain: DH5alpha
  Copy number: Low Copy
Gene/Insert
  Gene/Insert name: Helicobacter pylori RecR (alt name: HP RecR)
  Species: Helicobacter pylori
  Insert size (bp): 579
  GenBank ID: NC_000915
  Entrez Gene: recR (a.k.a. HP0925)
  Tag / fusion protein: His (C terminal on backbone)
  Cloning method: Restriction Enzyme; 5′ cloning site NdeI (unknown if destroyed); 3′ cloning site XhoI (unknown if destroyed)
  Sequencing primers: 5′ T7; 3′ T7
Terms and licenses: Academic/Nonprofit Terms; Industry Terms: Not Available to Industry
How to cite: pET-21a(+)-HP RecR was a gift from SeWon Suh (Addgene plasmid # 12620 ; http://n2t.net/addgene:12620 ; RRID:Addgene_12620)
